Addgene plasmid #207676: qTAG-N-Blast-mNeon
Purpose: (Empty Backbone) Empty N-terminus donor cassette. Integrate homology arms to target the N-terminus insertion of a Blast-2A-mNeon cassette
Depositing lab: Laurence Pelletier. Depositing organization: Sinai Health System. Publication: qTAG: an adaptable plasmid scaffold for CRISPR-based endogenous tagging. Philip R, Sharma A, Matellan L, Erpf AC, Hsu WH, Tkach JM, Wyatt HDM, Pelletier L. EMBO J. 2024 Dec 12. doi: 10.1038/s44318-024-00337-5. PubMed 39668248.
Backbone
  Vector backbone: pUC19
  Backbone manufacturer: Invitrogen
  Backbone size (bp): 2686
  Vector type: Mammalian Expression, CRISPR ; Donor Cassette
  Selectable markers: Blasticidin
Growth in bacteria
  Bacterial resistance: Ampicillin, 100 μg/mL
  Growth temperature: 37°C
  Growth strain: DH5alpha
  Copy number: High Copy
Gene/Insert
  Gene/Insert name: None
Terms and licenses: Academic/Nonprofit Terms; Industry Terms: Not Available to Industry
Depositor comments: Please visit https://www.biorxiv.org/content/10.1101/2023.11.01.565029v3 for bioRxiv preprint.
How to cite: qTAG-N-Blast-mNeon was a gift from Laurence Pelletier (Addgene plasmid # 207676 ; http://n2t.net/addgene:207676 ; RRID:Addgene_207676)
