[The description below was written by a language model from this plasmid's Addgene catalogue record and pLannotate feature annotations shown in this document.]
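Description:
qTAG-N-Blast-mNeon is an empty donor-cassette plasmid from the qTAG scaffold series for CRISPR-based endogenous tagging in mammalian cells. It is built on a pUC19 backbone (about 4.0 kb in total) and is propagated in E. coli through the high-copy ColE1/pUC origin with ampicillin selection from the β-lactamase gene and its native promoter. Remnants of the pUC19 lac region (lacZα fragment, lac promoter, operator and CAP site), along with small bom, lacI and rop fragments, flank the cassette and have no apparent role in its function.

The payload is a promoterless Blast-2A-mNeon module. The annotated features show a blasticidin S deaminase (BSD) coding sequence bracketed by the mutant lox sites lox71 and lox66, followed downstream by the mNeonGreen coding sequence. The 2A element named in the catalogue description is not annotated, but would lie between the resistance gene and the fluorescent protein. No mammalian promoter is annotated, which fits the design. Users clone homology arms for a gene of interest on either side of the cassette, and homology-directed repair at a Cas9 cut places it at the gene's N-terminus. The endogenous promoter is then expected to drive a single transcript, with the 2A peptide separating the blasticidin resistance protein from the mNeonGreen-tagged endogenous protein. Blasticidin enriches for correctly edited cells. The lox71/lox66 pair should allow later Cre-mediated excision of the selection marker, leaving a poorly recombining double-mutant site. No gene insert or homology arms are present in this backbone, and the guide RNA and Cas9 must be supplied separately.
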