Features (pLannotate 1.2.2; 14 found; start..end, strand, type, name):
    137..236     +  misc_feature   bom (fragment): basis of mobility region from pBR322
    242..399     -  CDS            lacZα (fragment): LacZα fragment of β-galactosidase; lacZ fragment
    423..456     +  protein_bind   lox71: Left element (LE) mutant of loxP (Araki et al., 2010). Cre-mediated recombination occurs in the 8-bp core sequence (GCATACAT). Cre recombinase
    465..860     +  CDS            BSD: blasticidin S deaminase; Aspergillus terreus BSD; confers resistance to blasticidin
    933..966     +  protein_bind   lox66: Right element (RE) mutant of loxP (Araki et al., 2010). Cre-mediated recombination occurs in the 8-bp core sequence (GCATACAT). Cre recombinase
   1047..1754    +  CDS            mNeonGreen: mNeonGreen is a basic (constitutively fluorescent) green/yellow fluorescent protein published in 2013, derived from Branchiostoma lanceolatum. It is reported to be a very rapidly-maturing monomer with moderate acid sensitivity.
   1845..1861    -  protein_bind   lac operator: The lac repressor binds to the lac operator to inhibit transcription in E. coli. This inhibition can be relieved by adding lactose or isopropyl-β-D-thiogalactopyranoside (IPTG). lac repressor encoded by lacI
   1869..1899    -  promoter       lac promoter: promoter for the E. coli lac operon
   1914..1935    -  protein_bind   CAP binding site: CAP binding activates transcription in the presence of cAMP. E. coli catabolite activator protein
   1948..2040    -  CDS            lacI (fragment): lac repressor; lacI; The lac repressor binds to the lac operator to inhibit transcription in E. coli. This inhibition can be relieved by adding lactose or isopropyl-β-D-thiogalactopyranoside (IPTG).
   2223..2811    -  rep_origin     ori: high-copy-number ColE1/pMB1/pBR322/pUC origin of replication
   2982..3842    -  CDS            AmpR: β-lactamase; bla; confers resistance to ampicillin, carbenicillin, and related antibiotics
   3843..3947    -  promoter       AmpR promoter: bla
   4042..35      +  CDS            rop (fragment) (across the origin): Rop protein, which maintains plasmids at low copy number; rop
>Addgene plasmid #207676 | qTAG-N-Blast-mNeon | addgene full sequence | sequence record 413741 | Addgene NGS Result
TCGCGCGTTTCGGTGATGACGGTGAAAACCTCTGACACATGCAGCTCCCGGAGACGGTCACAGCTTGTCT
GTAAGCGGATGCCGGGAGCAGACAAGCCCGTCAGGGCGCGTCAGCGGGTGTTGGCGGGTGTCGGGGCTGG
CTTAACTATGCGGCATCAGAGCAGATTGTACTGAGAGTGCACCATATGCGGTGTGAAATACCGCACAGAT
GCGTAAGGAGAAAATACCGCATCAGGCGCCATTCGCCATTCAGGCTGCGCAACTGTTGGGAAGGGCGATC
GGTGCGGGCCTCTTCGCTATTACGCCAGCTGGCGAAAGGGGGATGTGCTGCAAGGCGATTAAGTTGGGTA
ACGCCAGGGTTTTCCCAGTCACGACGTTGTAAAACGACGGCCAGTGAATTCGGCAAGAGCAAGACCGGTA
GCTACCGTTCGTATAGCATACATTATACGAAGTTATCTGCTAGCATGGCCAAGCCTTTGTCTCAAGAAGA
ATCCACCCTCATTGAAAGAGCAACGGCTACAATCAACAGCATCCCCATCTCTGAAGACTACAGCGTCGCC
AGCGCAGCTCTCTCTAGCGACGGCCGCATCTTCACTGGTGTCAATGTATATCATTTTACTGGGGGACCTT
GTGCAGAACTCGTGGTGCTGGGCACTGCTGCTGCTGCGGCAGCTGGCAACCTGACTTGTATCGTCGCGAT
CGGAAATGAGAACAGGGGCATCTTGAGCCCCTGCGGACGGTGCCGACAGGTGCTTCTCGATCTGCATCCT
GGGATCAAAGCCATAGTGAAGGACAGTGATGGACAGCCGACGGCAGTTGGGATTCGTGAATTGCTGCCCT
CTGGTTATGTGTGGGAGGGCGGATCCGGAGCTACTAACTTCAGCCTGCTGAAGCAGGCCGGAGACGTGGA
GGAGAACCCTGGACCTTCTAGAATAACTTCGTATAGCATACATTATACGAACGGTAGCACGCGTGGAGGT
GGCGGTTCCGGCAAGCCCATCCCCAACCCCCTGCTGGGCCTGGACAGCACCGGAGGTGGCGGATCAATGG
TGAGCAAGGGCGAGGAGGATAACATGGCCTCTCTCCCAGCGACACATGAGTTACACATCTTTGGCTCCAT
CAACGGTGTGGACTTTGACATGGTGGGTCAGGGCACCGGCAATCCAAATGATGGTTATGAGGAGTTAAAC
CTGAAGTCCACCAAGGGTGACCTCCAGTTCTCCCCCTGGATTCTGGTCCCTCATATCGGGTATGGCTTCC
ATCAGTACCTGCCCTACCCTGACGGGATGTCGCCTTTCCAGGCCGCCATGGTAGATGGCTCCGGATACCA
AGTCCATCGCACAATGCAGTTTGAAGATGGTGCCTCCCTTACTGTTAACTACCGCTACACCTACGAGGGA
AGCCACATCAAAGGAGAGGCCCAGGTGAAGGGGACTGGTTTCCCTGCTGACGGTCCTGTGATGACCAACT
CGCTGACCGCTGCGGACTGGTGCAGGTCGAAGAAGACTTACCCCAACGACAAAACCATCATCAGTACCTT
TAAGTGGAGTTACACCACTGGAAATGGCAAGCGCTACCGGAGCACTGCGCGGACCACCTACACCTTTGCC
AAGCCAATGGCGGCTAACTATCTGAAGAACCAGCCGATGTACGTGTTCCGTAAGACGGAGCTCAAGCACT
CCAAGACCGAGCTCAACTTCAAGGAGTGGCAAAAGGCCTTTACCGATGTGATGGGCATGGACGAGCTGTA
CAAGGGTGGAGGCGGATCTCTCGAGGGAGGAAGCGGAGGATCTGGCGGTACCAAGCTTGGCGTAATCATG
GTCATAGCTGTTTCCTGTGTGAAATTGTTATCCGCTCACAATTCCACACAACATACGAGCCGGAAGCATA
AAGTGTAAAGCCTGGGGTGCCTAATGAGTGAGCTAACTCACATTAATTGCGTTGCGCTCACTGCCCGCTT
TCCAGTCGGGAAACCTGTCGTGCCAGCTGCATTAATGAATCGGCCAACGCGCGGGGAGAGGCGGTTTGCG
TATTGGGCGCTCTTCCGCTTCCTCGCTCACTGACTCGCTGCGCTCGGTCGTTCGGCTGCGGCGAGCGGTA
TCAGCTCACTCAAAGGCGGTAATACGGTTATCCACAGAATCAGGGGATAACGCAGGAAAGAACATGTGAG
CAAAAGGCCAGCAAAAGGCCAGGAACCGTAAAAAGGCCGCGTTGCTGGCGTTTTTCCATAGGCTCCGCCC
CCCTGACGAGCATCACAAAAATCGACGCTCAAGTCAGAGGTGGCGAAACCCGACAGGACTATAAAGATAC
CAGGCGTTTCCCCCTGGAAGCTCCCTCGTGCGCTCTCCTGTTCCGACCCTGCCGCTTACCGGATACCTGT
CCGCCTTTCTCCCTTCGGGAAGCGTGGCGCTTTCTCATAGCTCACGCTGTAGGTATCTCAGTTCGGTGTA
GGTCGTTCGCTCCAAGCTGGGCTGTGTGCACGAACCCCCCGTTCAGCCCGACCGCTGCGCCTTATCCGGT
AACTATCGTCTTGAGTCCAACCCGGTAAGACACGACTTATCGCCACTGGCAGCAGCCACTGGTAACAGGA
TTAGCAGAGCGAGGTATGTAGGCGGTGCTACAGAGTTCTTGAAGTGGTGGCCTAACTACGGCTACACTAG
AAGAACAGTATTTGGTATCTGCGCTCTGCTGAAGCCAGTTACCTTCGGAAAAAGAGTTGGTAGCTCTTGA
TCCGGCAAACAAACCACCGCTGGTAGCGGTGGTTTTTTTGTTTGCAAGCAGCAGATTACGCGCAGAAAAA
AAGGATCTCAAGAAGATCCTTTGATCTTTTCTACGGGGTCTGACGCTCAGTGGAACGAAAACTCACGTTA
AGGGATTTTGGTCATGAGATTATCAAAAAGGATCTTCACCTAGATCCTTTTAAATTAAAAATGAAGTTTT
AAATCAATCTAAAGTATATATGAGTAAACTTGGTCTGACAGTTACCAATGCTTAATCAGTGAGGCACCTA
TCTCAGCGATCTGTCTATTTCGTTCATCCATAGTTGCCTGACTCCCCGTCGTGTAGATAACTACGATACG
GGAGGGCTTACCATCTGGCCCCAGTGCTGCAATGATACCGCGAGACCCACGCTCACCGGCTCCAGATTTA
TCAGCAATAAACCAGCCAGCCGGAAGGGCCGAGCGCAGAAGTGGTCCTGCAACTTTATCCGCCTCCATCC
AGTCTATTAATTGTTGCCGGGAAGCTAGAGTAAGTAGTTCGCCAGTTAATAGTTTGCGCAACGTTGTTGC
CATTGCTACAGGCATCGTGGTGTCACGCTCGTCGTTTGGTATGGCTTCATTCAGCTCCGGTTCCCAACGA
TCAAGGCGAGTTACATGATCCCCCATGTTGTGCAAAAAAGCGGTTAGCTCCTTCGGTCCTCCGATCGTTG
TCAGAAGTAAGTTGGCCGCAGTGTTATCACTCATGGTTATGGCAGCACTGCATAATTCTCTTACTGTCAT
GCCATCCGTAAGATGCTTTTCTGTGACTGGTGAGTACTCAACCAAGTCATTCTGAGAATAGTGTATGCGG
CGACCGAGTTGCTCTTGCCCGGCGTCAATACGGGATAATACCGCGCCACATAGCAGAACTTTAAAAGTGC
TCATCATTGGAAAACGTTCTTCGGGGCGAAAACTCTCAAGGATCTTACCGCTGTTGAGATCCAGTTCGAT
GTAACCCACTCGTGCACCCAACTGATCTTCAGCATCTTTTACTTTCACCAGCGTTTCTGGGTGAGCAAAA
ACAGGAAGGCAAAATGCCGCAAAAAAGGGAATAAGGGCGACACGGAAATGTTGAATACTCATACTCTTCC
TTTTTCAATATTATTGAAGCATTTATCAGGGTTATTGTCTCATGAGCGGATACATATTTGAATGTATTTA
GAAAAATAAACAAATAGGGGTTCCGCGCACATTTCCCCGAAAAGTGCCACCTGACGTCTAAGAAACCATT
ATTATCATGACATTAACCTATAAAAATAGGCGTATCACGAGGCCCTTTCGTC
